Addgene plasmid #152780: pGBW-m4133371
Purpose: Mammalian expression plasmid for SARS-CoV-2 helicase
Depositing lab: Ginkgo Bioworks & Benjie Chen. Depositing organization: Ginkgo Bioworks.
Backbone
  Vector backbone: pTwist_CMV_Hygro_6
  Backbone size w/o insert (bp): 6525
  Vector type: Mammalian Expression
  Selectable markers: Hygromycin
Growth in bacteria
  Bacterial resistance: Ampicillin, 100 μg/mL
  Growth temperature: 37°C
  Growth strain: DH5alpha
  Copy number: High Copy
Gene/Insert
  Gene/Insert name: SARS-CoV-2 helicase (alt name: nsp13)
  Species: Severe acute respiratory syndrome coronavirus 2
  Insert size (bp): 1796
  Mutation: wt
  Entrez Gene: ORF1ab (a.k.a. GU280_gp01)
  Promoter: CMV
  Tag / fusion protein: Cleavable TEV;3xFlag (C terminal on backbone)
  Cloning method: Unknown
Resource information
  A portion of this plasmid was derived from a plasmid made by: GinkgoBioworks
Depositor comments: NCBI reference sequence: YP_009725308.1
How to cite: pGBW-m4133371 was a gift from Ginkgo Bioworks & Benjie Chen (Addgene plasmid # 152780 ; http://n2t.net/addgene:152780 ; RRID:Addgene_152780)
