[The description below was written by a language model from this plasmid's Addgene catalogue record and pLannotate feature annotations shown in this document.]
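Description:
pGBW-m4133371 is a mammalian expression plasmid built on the pTwist_CMV_Hygro_6 backbone for producing the SARS-CoV-2 helicase, nsp13, one of the mature products of the ORF1ab replicase polyprotein. It is maintained in E. coli through a high-copy ColE1/pUC-type origin and an ampicillin resistance gene (β-lactamase). For selection in mammalian cells it carries a separate cassette in which the human ubiquitin C promoter drives hygromycin B phosphotransferase, ending in a synthetic polyadenylation signal, so stably transfected populations can be selected as well as transient expression performed.

The wild-type helicase coding sequence (about 1.8 kb) sits downstream of the CMV immediate early enhancer and promoter and is followed by an SV40 polyadenylation signal. The automated annotation labels this open reading frame as a fragment of the SARS-CoV replicase polyprotein and attaches a generic functional note about the methyltransferase. This reflects homology matching to the whole polyprotein entry rather than the actual identity of the insert, which the catalogue gives as nsp13. According to the record, the backbone supplies a C-terminal tag consisting of a TEV protease cleavage site followed by 3xFLAG. The feature table detects only a FLAG fragment just after the insert, consistent with that position. This arrangement allows immunodetection or affinity capture of the protein and subsequent removal of the tag. Bacterial transcription terminators (T7 and rrnG) and short β-globin insulator elements flank the cassettes, presumably to limit transcriptional read-through between units. The construct is suited to expressing tagged helicase in mammalian cells for localisation, interaction or purification studies, although the record states only its expression purpose.
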