Features (pLannotate 1.2.2; 21 found; start..end, strand, type, name):
      1..304     +  enhancer       CMV enhancer: human cytomegalovirus immediate early enhancer
    377..394     -  promoter       CMV promoter (fragment): human cytomegalovirus (CMV) immediate early promoter
    457..508     +  promoter       CMVd2 promoter: truncated human cytomegalovirus (CMV) immediate early promoter that yields moderately reduced expression relative to the full-length promoter
    586..2385    +  CDS            rep (fragment): R1AB_SARS - Experimental evidence at protein level: Swiss-Prot protein existence level 1. [2'-O-methyltransferase]: Methyltransferase that mediates mRNA cap 2'-O-ribose methylation to the 5'-cap structure of viral mRNAs. N7-methyl guanosine cap is a prerequisite for binding of nsp16. Therefore plays an essential role in viral mRNAs cap methylation which is essential to evade immune system. From Severe acute respiratory syndrome coronavirus (SARS-CoV).
   2449..2471    +  CDS            FLAG (fragment): FLAG® epitope tag, followed by an enterokinase cleavage site
   2541..2662    -  polyA_signal   SV40 poly(A) signal: SV40 polyadenylation signal
   2685..2754    -  CDS            large T antigen (fragment): large T antigen from SV40 (simian virus 40)
   2777..2823    +  terminator     T7 terminator: transcription terminator for bacteriophage T7 RNA polymerase
   2853..2989    +  terminator     rrnG terminator: transcription terminator from the E. coli ribosomal RNA rrnG operon (Albrechtsen et al., 1991)
   3034..3105    +  misc_feature   3' β-globin insulator: insulator downstream of the human β-globin locus (Farrell et al., 2002)
   3331..3919    -  rep_origin     ori: high-copy-number ColE1/pMB1/pBR322/pUC origin of replication
   4091..4155    -  CDS            bla(M) (fragment): β-lactamase lacking the signal sequence; bla(M); allows cytosolic expression of β-lactamase
   4419..5628    +  promoter       UbC promoter: human ubiquitin C promoter
   5638..6659    +  CDS            HygR (fragment): hygromycin B phosphotransferase confers resistance to hygromycin
   6687..6735    +  polyA_signal   poly(A) signal: synthetic polyadenylation signal
   7001..7861    +  CDS            AmpR: β-lactamase; bla; confers resistance to ampicillin, carbenicillin, and related antibiotics
   7874..8010    +  terminator     rrnG terminator: transcription terminator from the E. coli ribosomal RNA rrnG operon (Albrechtsen et al., 1991)
   8162..8233    +  misc_feature   5' β-globin insulator: insulator upstream of the human β-globin locus (Farrell et al., 2002)
   8238..8284    -  terminator     T7 terminator: transcription terminator for bacteriophage T7 RNA polymerase
   8302..8350    -  polyA_signal   poly(A) signal: synthetic polyadenylation signal
   8381..8430    +  enhancer       CMV enhancer (fragment): human cytomegalovirus immediate early enhancer
>Addgene plasmid #152780 | pGBW-m4133371 | addgene full sequence | sequence record 314731 | Addgene NGS Result
CGTTACATAACTTACGGTAAATGGCCCGCCTGGCTGACCGCCCAACGACCCCCGCCCATTGACGTCAATA
ATGACGTATGTTCCCATAGTAACGCCAATAGGGACTTTCCATTGACGTCAATGGGTGGAGTATTTACGGT
AAACTGCCCACTTGGCAGTACATCAAGTGTATCATATGCCAAGTACGCCCCCTATTGACGTCAATGACGG
TAAATGGCCCGCCTGGCATTATGCCCAGTACATGACCTTATGGGACTTTCCTACTTGGCAGTACATCTAC
GTATTAGTCATCGCTATTACCATGCTGATGCGGTTTTGGCAGTACATCAATGGGCGTGGATAGCGGTTTG
ACTCACGGGGATTTCCAAGTCTCCACCCCATTGACGTCAATGGGAGTTTGTTTTGGCACCAAAATCAACG
GGACTTTCCAAAATGTCGTAACAACTCCGCCCCATTGACGCAAATGGGCGGTAGGCGTGTACGGTGGGAG
GTCTATATAAGCAGAGCTGGTTTAGTGAACCGTCAGATCAGATCTTTGTCGATCCTACCATCCACTCGAC
ACACCCGCCAGCGGCCGCCACCATGGTTGGGGCTTGTGTTCTTTGCAATTCACAGACTTCATTAAGATGT
GGTGCTTGCATACGTAGACCATTCTTATGTTGTAAATGCTGTTACGACCATGTCATATCAACATCACATA
AATTAGTCTTGTCTGTTAATCCGTATGTTTGCAATGCTCCAGGTTGTGATGTCACAGATGTGACTCAACT
TTACTTAGGAGGTATGAGCTATTATTGTAAATCACATAAACCACCCATTAGTTTTCCATTGTGTGCTAAT
GGACAAGTTTTTGGTTTATATAAAAATACATGTGTTGGTAGCGATAATGTTACTGACTTTAATGCAATTG
CAACATGTGACTGGACAAATGCTGGTGATTACATTTTAGCTAACACCTGTACTGAAAGACTCAAGCTTTT
TGCAGCAGAAACGCTCAAAGCTACTGAGGAGACATTTAAACTGTCTTATGGTATTGCTACTGTACGTGAA
GTGCTGTCTGACAGAGAATTACATCTTTCATGGGAAGTTGGTAAACCTAGACCACCACTTAACCGAAATT
ATGTCTTTACTGGTTATCGTGTAACTAAAAACAGTAAAGTACAAATAGGAGAGTACACCTTTGAAAAAGG
TGACTATGGTGATGCTGTTGTTTACCGAGGTACAACAACTTACAAATTAAATGTTGGTGATTATTTTGTG
CTGACATCACATACAGTAATGCCATTAAGTGCACCTACACTAGTGCCACAAGAGCACTATGTTAGAATTA
CTGGCTTATACCCAACACTCAATATCTCAGATGAGTTTTCTAGCAATGTTGCAAATTATCAAAAGGTTGG
TATGCAAAAGTATTCTACACTCCAGGGACCACCTGGTACTGGTAAGAGTCATTTTGCTATTGGCCTAGCT
CTCTACTACCCTTCTGCTCGCATAGTGTATACAGCTTGCTCTCATGCCGCTGTTGATGCACTATGTGAGA
AGGCATTAAAATATTTGCCTATAGATAAATGTAGTAGAATTATACCTGCACGTGCTCGTGTAGAGTGTTT
TGATAAATTCAAAGTGAATTCAACATTAGAACAGTATGTCTTTTGTACTGTAAATGCATTGCCTGAGACG
ACAGCAGATATAGTTGTCTTTGATGAAATTTCAATGGCCACAAATTATGATTTGAGTGTTGTCAATGCCA
GATTACGTGCTAAGCACTATGTGTACATTGGCGACCCTGCTCAATTACCTGCACCACGCACATTGCTAAC
TAAGGGCACACTAGAACCAGAATATTTCAATTCAGTGTGTAGACTTATGAAAACTATAGGTCCAGACATG
TTCCTCGGAACTTGTCGGCGTTGTCCTGCTGAAATTGTTGACACTGTGAGTGCTTTGGTTTATGATAATA
AGCTTAAAGCACATAAAGACAAATCAGCTCAATGCTTTAAAATGTTTTATAAGGGTGTTATCACGCATGA
TGTTTCATCTGCAATTAACAGGCCACAAATAGGCGTGGTAAGAGAATTCCTTACACGTAACCCTGCTTGG
AGAAAAGCTGTCTTTATTTCACCTTATAATTCACAGAATGCTGTAGCCTCAAAGATTTTGGGACTACCAA
CTCAAACTGTTGATTCATCACAGGGCTCAGAATATGACTATGTCATATTCACTCAAACCACTGAAACAGC
TCACTCTTGTAATGTAAACAGATTTAATGTTGCTATTACCAGAGCAAAAGTAGGCATACTTTGCATAATG
TCTGATAGAGACCTTTATGACAAGTTGCAATTTACAAGTCTTGAAATTCCACGTAGGAATGTGGCAACTT
TAGAAAACCTTTACTTTCAGTCGATGGATTATAAGGACCACGATGGAGACTACAAAGATCATGACATTGA
TTACAAGGACGACGATGACAAATAAGGATCCGCAGGCCTCTGCTAGCTTGACTGACTGAGATACAGCGTA
CCTTCAGCTCACAGACATGATAAGATACATTGATGAGTTTGGACAAACCACAACTAGAATGCAGTGAAAA
AAATGCTTTATTTGTGAAATTTGTGATGCTATTGCTTTATTTGTAACCATTATAAGCTGCAATAAACAAG
TTAACAACAACAATTGCATTCATTTTATGTTTCAGGTTCAGGGGGAGGTGTGGGAGGTTTTTTAAAGCAA
GTAAAACCTCTACAAATGTGGTATTGGCCCATCTCTATCGGTATCGTAGCATAACCCCTTGGGGCCTCTA
AACGGGTCTTGAGGGGTTTTTTGTGCCCCTCGGGCCGGATTGCTATCTACCGGCATTGGCGCAGAAAAAA
ATGCCTGATGCGACGCTGCGCGTCTTATACTCCCACATATGCCAGATTCAGCAACGGATACGGCTTCCCC
AACTTGCCCACTTCCATACGTGTCCTCCTTACCAGAAATTTATCCTTAAGGTCGTCAGCTATCCTGCAGG
CGATCTCTCGATTTCGATCAAGACATTCCTTTAATGGTCTTTTCTGGACACCACTAGGGGTCAGAAGTAG
TTCATCAAACTTTCTTCCCTCCCTAATCTCATTGGTTACCTTGGGCTATCGAAACTTAATTAACCAGTCA
AGTCAGCTACTTGGCGAGATCGACTTGTCTGGGTTTCGACTACGCTCAGAATTGCGTCAGTCAAGTTCGA
TCTGGTCCTTGCTATTGCACCCGTTCTCCGATTACGAGTTTCATTTAAATCATGTGAGCAAAAGGCCAGC
AAAAGGCCAGGAACCGTAAAAAGGCCGCGTTGCTGGCGTTTTTCCATAGGCTCCGCCCCCCTGACGAGCA
TCACAAAAATCGACGCTCAAGTCAGAGGTGGCGAAACCCGACAGGACTATAAAGATACCAGGCGTTTCCC
CCTGGAAGCTCCCTCGTGCGCTCTCCTGTTCCGACCCTGCCGCTTACCGGATACCTGTCCGCCTTTCTCC
CTTCGGGAAGCGTGGCGCTTTCTCATAGCTCACGCTGTAGGTATCTCAGTTCGGTGTAGGTCGTTCGCTC
CAAGCTGGGCTGTGTGCACGAACCCCCCGTTCAGCCCGACCGCTGCGCCTTATCCGGTAACTATCGTCTT
GAGTCCAACCCGGTAAGACACGACTTATCGCCACTGGCAGCAGCCACTGGTAACAGGATTAGCAGAGCGA
GGTATGTAGGCGGTGCTACAGAGTTCTTGAAGTGGTGGCCTAACTACGGCTACACTAGAAGAACAGTATT
TGGTATCTGCGCTCTGCTGAAGCCAGTTACCTTCGGAAAAAGAGTTGGTAGCTCTTGATCCGGCAAACAA
ACCACCGCTGGTAGCGGTGGTTTTTTTGTTTGCAAGCAGCAGATTACGCGCAGAAAAAAAGGATCTCAAG
AAGATCCTTTGATCTTTTCTACGGGGTCTGACGCTCAGTGGAACGAAAACTCACGTTAAGGGATTTTGGT
CATGAGATTATCAAAAAGGATCTTCACCTAGATCCTTTTAAATTAAAAATGAAGTTTTAAATCAATCTAA
AGTATATATGAGTAAACTTGGTCTGACAGTTACCAATGCTTAATCAGTGAGGCACCTATCTCAGCGATCT
GTCTATTTCGTTCATCCATAGTTGCATTTAAATTTCCGAACTCTCCAAGGCCCTCGTCGGAAAATCTTCA
AACCTTTCGTCCGATCCATCTTGCAGGCTACCTCTCGAACGAACTATCGCAAGTCTCTTGGCCGGCCTTG
CGCCTTGGCTATTGCTTGGCAGCGCCTATCGCCAGGTATTACTCCAATCCCGAATATCCGAGATCGGGAT
CACCCGAGAGAAGTTCAACCTACATCCTCAATCCCGATCTATCCGAGATCCGAGGAATATCGAAATCGGG
GCGCGCCTGGCCTCCGCGCCGGGTTTTGGCGCCTCCCGCGGGCGCCCCCCTCGTCACGGCGAGCGCTGCC
ACGTCAGACGAAGGGCGCAGGAGCGTCCTGATCCTTCCGCCCGGACGCTCAGGACAGCGGCCCGCTGCTC
ATAAGACTCGGCCTTAGAACCCCAGTATCAGCAGAAGGACATTTTAGGACGGGACTTGGGTGACTCTAGG
GCACTGGTTTTCTTTCCAGAGAGCGGAACAGGCGAGGAAAAGTAGTCCCTTCTCGGCGATTCTGCGGAGG
GATCTCCGTGGGGCGGTGAACGCCGATGATTATATAAGGACGCGCCGGGTGTGGCACAGCTAGTTCCGTC
GCAGCCGGGATTTGGGTCGCGGTTCTTGTTTGTGGATCGCTGTGATCGTCACTTGGTGAGTAGCGGGCTG
CTGGGCTGGCCGGGGCTTTCGTGGCCGCCGGGCCGCTCGGTGGGACGGAAGCGTGTGGAGAGACCGCCAA
GGGCTGTAGTCTGGGTCCGCGAGCAAGGTTGCCCTGAACTGGGGGTTGGGGGGAGCGCAGCAAAATGGCG
GCTGTTCCCGAGTCTTGAATGGAAGACGCTTGTGAGGCGGGCTGTGAGGTCGTTGAAACAAGGTGGGGGG
CATGGTGGGCGGCAAGAACCCAAGGTCTTGAGCCCTTCGCTAATGCGGGAAAGCTCTTATTCGGGTGAGA
TGGGCTGGGCACCATCTGGGGACCCTGACGTGAAGTTTGTCACTGACTGGAGAACTCGGTTTGTCGTCTG
TTGCGGGGGCGGCAGTTATGGCGGTGCCGTTGGGCAGTGCACCCGTACCTTTGGGAGCGCGCGCCCTCGT
CGTGTCGTGACGTCACCCGTTCTGTTGGCTTATAATGCAGGGTGGGGCCACCTGCCGGTAGGTGTGCGGT
AGGCTTTTCTCCGTCGCAGGACGCAGGGTTCGGGCCTAGGGTAGGCTCTCCTGAATCGACAGGCGCCGGA
CCTCTGGTGAGGGGAGGGATAAGTGAGGCGTCAGTTTCTTTGGTCGGTTTTATGTACCTATCTTCTTAAG
TAGCTGAAGCTCCGGTTTTGAACTATGCGCTCGGGGTTGGCGAGTGTGTTTTGTGAAGTTTTTTAGGCAC
CTTTTGAAATGTAATCATTTGGGTCAATATGTAATTTTCAGTGTTAGACTTGTAAATTGTCCGCTAAATT
CTGGCCGTTTTTGGCTTTTTTGTTAGACAACATGGGTAAAAAGCCTGAACTCACCGCGACGTCTGTCGAG
AAGTTTCTGATCGAAAAGTTCGACAGCGTCTCCGACCTGATGCAGCTCTCGGAGGGCGAAGAATCTCGTG
CTTTCAGCTTCGATGTAGGAGGGCGTGGATATGTCCTGCGGGTAAATAGCTGCGCCGATGGTTTCTACAA
AGATCGTTATGTTTATCGGCACTTTGCATCCGCCGCGCTCCCGATTCCGGAAGTGCTTGACATTGGGGAG
TTCAGCGAGAGCCTGACCTATTGCATCTCCCGCCGTGCACAGGGTGTCACGTTGCAAGACCTGCCTGAAA
CCGAACTGCCCGCTGTTCTGCAGCCGGTCGCGGAGGCAATGGATGCCATCGCTGCCGCCGATCTTAGCCA
GACGAGCGGGTTCGGCCCATTCGGACCGCAAGGAATCGGTCAATACACTACATGGCGTGATTTCATATGC
GCGATTGCTGATCCCCATGTGTATCACTGGCAAACTGTGATGGACGACACCGTCAGTGCGTCCGTCGCGC
AGGCTCTCGATGAGCTGATGCTTTGGGCCGAGGACTGCCCCGAAGTCCGGCACCTCGTGCACGCGGATTT
CGGCTCCAACAATGTCCTGACGGACAATGGCCGCATAACAGCGGTCATTGACTGGAGCGAGGCGATGTTC
GGGGATTCCCAATACGAGGTCGCCAACATCTTCTTCTGGAGGCCGTGGTTGGCTTGTATGGAGCAGCAGA
CGCGCTACTTCGAGCGGAGGCATCCGGAGCTTGCAGGATCGCCCCGGCTCCGGGCGTATATGCTCCGCAT
TGGTCTTGACCAACTCTATCAGAGCTTGGTTGACGGCAATTTCGATGATGCAGCTTGGGCGCAGGGTCGA
TGCGACGCAATCGTCCGATCCGGAGCCGGGACTGTCGGGCGTACACAAATCGCCCGCAGAAGCGCCGCCG
TCTGGACCGATGGCTGTGTAGAAGTACTCGCCGATAGTGGAAACCGACGCCCCAGCACTCGTCCGAGGGC
AAAGGAATAAGCTAGTATGTAAGCCTAGTCTTAGATAATAAAATCGCTATCCATCGAAGATGGATGTGTG
TTGGTTTTTTGTGTGTGTAACGCTAGGCGCGCCTGGTGTACCGAGAACGATCCTCTCAGTGCGAGTCTCG
ACGATCCATATCGTTGCTTGGCAGTCAGCCAGTCGGAATCCAGCTTGGGACCCAGGAAGTCCAATCGTCA
GATATTGTACTCAAGCCTGGTCACGGCAGCGTACCGATCTGTTTAAACCTAGATATTGATAGTCTGATCG
GTCAACGTATAATCGAGTCCTAGCTTTTGCAAACATCTATCAAGAGACAGGATCAGCAGGAGGCTTTCGC
ATGAGTATTCAACATTTCCGTGTCGCCCTTATTCCCTTTTTTGCGGCATTTTGCCTTCCTGTTTTTGCTC
ACCCAGAAACGCTGGTGAAAGTAAAAGATGCTGAAGATCAGTTGGGTGCGCGAGTGGGTTACATCGAACT
GGATCTCAACAGCGGTAAGATCCTTGAGAGTTTTCGCCCCGAAGAACGCTTTCCAATGATGAGCACTTTT
AAAGTTCTGCTATGTGGCGCGGTATTATCCCGTATTGACGCCGGGCAAGAGCAACTCGGTCGCCGCATAC
ACTATTCTCAGAATGACTTGGTTGAGTATTCACCAGTCACAGAAAAGCATCTTACGGATGGCATGACAGT
AAGAGAATTATGCAGTGCTGCCATAACCATGAGTGATAACACTGCGGCCAACTTACTTCTGACAACGATT
GGAGGACCGAAGGAGCTAACCGCTTTTTTGCACAACATGGGGGATCATGTAACTCGCCTTGATCGTTGGG
AACCGGAGCTGAATGAAGCCATACCAAACGACGAGCGTGACACCACGATGCCTGTAGCAATGGCAACAAC
CTTGCGTAAACTATTAACTGGCGAACTACTTACTCTAGCTTCCCGGCAACAGTTGATAGACTGGATGGAG
GCGGATAAAGTTGCAGGACCACTTCTGCGCTCGGCCCTTCCGGCTGGCTGGTTTATTGCTGATAAATCTG
GAGCCGGTGAGCGTGGGTCTCGCGGTATCATTGCAGCACTGGGGCCAGATGGTAAGCCCTCCCGTATCGT
AGTTATCTACACGACGGGGAGTCAGGCAACTATGGATGAACGAAATAGACAGATCGCTGAGATAGGTGCC
TCACTGATTAAGCATTGGTAACCGATTCTAGGTGCATTGGCGCAGAAAAAAATGCCTGATGCGACGCTGC
GCGTCTTATACTCCCACATATGCCAGATTCAGCAACGGATACGGCTTCCCCAACTTGCCCACTTCCATAC
GTGTCCTCCTTACCAGAAATTTATCCTTAAGATCCCGAATCGTTTAAACTCGACTCTGGCTCTATCGAAT
CTCCGTCGTTTCGAGCTTACGCGAACAGCCGTGGCGCTCATTTGCTCGTCGGGCATCGAATCTCGTCAGC
TATCGTCAGCTTACCTTTTTGGCAGCGATCGCGGCTCCCGACATCTTGGACCATTAGCTCCACAGGTATC
TTCTTCCCTCTAGTGGTCATAACAGCAGCTTCAGCTACCTCTCAATTCAAAAAACCCCTCAAGACCCGTT
TAGAGGCCCCAAGGGGTTATGCTATCAATCGTTGCGTTACACACACAAAAAACCAACACACATCCATCTT
CGATGGATAGCGATTTTATTATCTAACTGCTGATCGAGTGTAGCCAGATCTAGTAATCAATTACGGGGTC
ATTAGTTCATAGCCCATATATGGAGTTCCG
